>Addgene plasmid #205652 | LMAPAW | addgene full sequence | sequence record 409117 | Addgene NGS Result
TGGAAGGGCTAATTCACTCCCAAAGAAGACAAGATATCCTTGATCTGTGGATCTACCACACACAAGGCTA
CTTCCCTGATTAGCAGAACTACACACCAGGGCCAGGGGTCAGATATCCACTGACCTTTGGATGGTGCTAC
AAGCTAGTACCAGTTGAGCCAGATAAGGTAGAAGAGGCCAATAAAGGAGAGAACACCAGCTTGTTACACC
CTGTGAGCCTGCATGGGATGGATGACCCGGAGAGAGAAGTGTTAGAGTGGAGGTTTGACAGCCGCCTAGC
ATTTCATCACGTGGCCCGAGAGCTGCATCCGGAGTACTTCAAGAACTGCTGATATCGAGCTTGCTACAAG
GGACTTTCCGCTGGGGACTTTCCAGGGAGGCGTGGCCTGGGCGGGACTGGGGAGTGGCGAGCCCTCAGAT
CCTGCATATAAGCAGCTGCTTTTTGCCTGTACTGGGTCTCTCTGGTTAGACCAGATCTGAGCCTGGGAGC
TCTCTGGCTAACTAGGGAACCCACTGCTTAAGCCTCAATAAAGCTTGCCTTGAGTGCTTCAAGTAGTGTG
TGCCCGTCTGTTGTGTGACTCTGGTAACTAGAGATCCCTCAGACCCTTTTAGTCAGTGTGGAAAATCTCT
AGCAGTGGCGCCCGAACAGGGACTTGAAAGCGAAAGGGAAACCAGAGGAGCTCTCTCGACGCAGGACTCG
GCTTGCTGAAGCGCGCACGGCAAGAGGCGAGGGGCGGCGACTGGTGAGTACGCCAAAAATTTTGACTAGC
GGAGGCTAGAAGGAGAGAGATGGGTGCGAGAGCGTCAGTATTAAGCGGGGGAGAATTAGATCGCGATGGG
AAAAAATTCGGTTAAGGCCAGGGGGAAAGAAAAAATATAAATTAAAACATATAGTATGGGCAAGCAGGGA
GCTAGAACGATTCGCAGTTAATCCTGGCCTGTTAGAAACATCAGAAGGCTGTAGACAAATACTGGGACAG
CTACAACCATCCCTTCAGACAGGATCAGAAGAACTTAGATCATTATATAATACAGTAGCAACCCTCTATT
GTGTGCATCAAAGGATAGAGATAAAAGACACCAAGGAAGCTTTAGACAAGATAGAGGAAGAGCAAAACAA
AAGTAAGACCACCGCACAGCAAGCGGCCGGCCGCTGATCTTCAGACCTGGAGGAGGAGATATGAGGGACA
ATTGGAGAAGTGAATTATATAAATATAAAGTAGTAAAAATTGAACCATTAGGAGTAGCACCCACCAAGGC
AAAGAGAAGAGTGGTGCAGAGAGAAAAAAGAGCAGTGGGAATAGGAGCTTTGTTCCTTGGGTTCTTGGGA
GCAGCAGGAAGCACTATGGGCGCAGCGTCAATGACGCTGACGGTACAGGCCAGACAATTATTGTCTGGTA
TAGTGCAGCAGCAGAACAATTTGCTGAGGGCTATTGAGGCGCAACAGCATCTGTTGCAACTCACAGTCTG
GGGCATCAAGCAGCTCCAGGCAAGAATCCTGGCTGTGGAAAGATACCTAAAGGATCAACAGCTCCTGGGG
ATTTGGGGTTGCTCTGGAAAACTCATTTGCACCACTGCTGTGCCTTGGAATGCTAGTTGGAGTAATAAAT
CTCTGGAACAGATTTGGAATCACACGACCTGGATGGAGTGGGACAGAGAAATTAACAATTACACAAGCTT
AATACACTCCTTAATTGAAGAATCGCAAAACCAGCAAGAAAAGAATGAACAAGAATTATTGGAATTAGAT
AAATGGGCAAGTTTGTGGAATTGGTTTAACATAACAAATTGGCTGTGGTATATAAAATTATTCATAATGA
TAGTAGGAGGCTTGGTAGGTTTAAGAATAGTTTTTGCTGTACTTTCTATAGTGAATAGAGTTAGGCAGGG
ATATTCACCATTATCGTTTCAGACCCACCTCCCAACCCCGAGGGGACCCGACAGGCCCGAAGGAATAGAA
GAAGAAGGTGGAGAGAGAGACAGAGACAGATCCATTCGATTAGTGAACGGATCTCGACGGTATCGCCTTT
AAAAGAAAAGGGGGGATTGGGGGGTACAGTGCAGGGGAAAGAATAGTAGACATAATAGCAACAGACATAC
AAACTAAAGAATTACAAAAACAAATTACAAAAATTCAAAATTTTCGGGTTTATTACAGGGACAGCAGAGA
TCCAGTTTATCGATTGGCACGTATACTGAGTCATTAGGGACTTTCCAATGGGTTTTGCCCAGTACATAAG
GTCAATAGGGGTGAATCAACAGGAAAGTCCCATTGGAGCCAAGTACACTGAGTCAATAGGGACTTTCCAT
TGGGTTTTGCCCAGTACAAAAGGTCAATAGGGGGTGAGTCAATGGGTTTTTCCCATTATTGGCACGTACA
TAAGGTCAATAGGGGTGAGTCATTGGGTTTTTCCAGCCAATTTAATTATAACGCCATGTACTTTCCCACC
ATTGACGTCAATGGGCTATTGAAACTAATGCAACGTGACCTTTAAACGGTACTTTCCCATAGCTGATTAA
TGGGAAAGTACCGTTGTCGAGCCAATACACGTCAATGGGAAGTGAAAGGGCAGCCAAAACGTAACACCGC
CCCGGTTTTCCCCTGGAAATTCCATATTGGCACGCATTCTATTGGCTGAGCTGCGTTCTACGTGGGTATA
AGAGGCGCGACCAGCGTCCGTACCGTCGCAGTCTTCGGTCTGACCACCGTAGAACGCAGAAGCGCTTCGA
CTAGGGATAACAGGGTAATTGTTTGAATGAGGCTTCAGTACTTTACAGAATCGTTGCCTGCACATCTTGG
AAACACTTGCTGGGATTACTTCGACTTCTTAACCCAACAGAAGGCTCGAGAAGGTATATTGCTGTTGACA
GGATCCACATTAACAACTTTAAGTCCAGCAATTTGAGTTAAGGGTGTTGCTCTCAATGATTTCACTAATG
GTTCAATTTTTAATTTCTTTTCTTCTGGTTCAAAATTCAAGTTTCAAGTGAAAGTGTAATATGCACCCAT
TTCTTTCAATAAATCTTCTAAATAGTCCACTAATGTTTTATTTTGTTTTTTACAAAATCAAGCAGCCTCT
GCTATCAATATAGAACCTTGTATTCCATCTTTATCTCTAGCTGAGTCATCAATTACATATCCATAACTTT
CTTCATAAGCAAAAACAAAATTTAATCCGTTATCTTCTTCTTTAGCAATTTCTCTACCCATTCATTTCAA
TCCAGTTAAAGTTTTTACAATCTTAACTCCATATTTTTCCTGAGCGATTCTATCACCCAAATCACTTGTT
ACAAAACTTGAATATAGAGCCGGATTTTTTGGAATGCTATTTAAGCGTTTTAGATTTGATAATTTTCAAT
CAATTAAAATTGGTCCTGTTTGATTTCCATCTAATCTTACAAAATGACCATCATGTTTTATTGCCATTCC
AAATCTGTCAGCATCTGGGTCATTCATAATAATAATATCTGCATCATGTTTAATACCATATTCAAGCGGT
ATTTTTCATGCAGGATCAAATTCTGGATTTGGATTTACAACATTTTTCAATGTTTCATCTTCAAATGCAC
GATCTTCACCCTCAATAACGTTATATCCTGATTCACGTAATCTTTTTGGGGTAAATTTAGTTCCTGTTCC
ATTAACTGCGCTAAAAATAGGGCCCTGCCTCGGACTTCAAGGGGCTAGAATTCGAGCAATTATCTTGTTT
ACTAAAACTGAATACCTTGCTATCTCTTTGATACATTTTTACAAAGCTGAATTAAAATGGTATAAATTAA
ATCACTTTTTTCAATTCTACCGGGTAGGGGAGGCGCTTTTCCCAAGGCAGTCTGGAGCATGCGCTTTAGC
AGCCCCGCTGGGCACTTGGCGCTACACAAGTGGCCTCTGGCCTCGCACACATTCCACATCCACCGGTAGG
CGCCAACCGGCTCCGTTCTTTGGTGGCCCCTTCGCGCCACCTTCTACTCCTCCCCTAGTCAGGAAGTTCC
CCCCCGCCCCGCAGCTCGCGTCGTGCAGGACGTGACAAATGGAAGTAGCACGTCTCACTAGTCTCGTGCA
GATGGACAGCACCGCTGAGCAATGGAAGCGGGTAGGCCTTTGGGGCAGCGGCCAATAGCAGCTTTGCTCC
TTCGCTTTCTGGGCTCAGAGGCTGGGAAGGGGTGGGTCCGGGGGCGGGCTCAGGGGCGGGCTCAGGGGCG
GGGCGGGCGCCCGAAGGTCCTCCGGAGGCCCGGCATTCTGCACGCTTCAAAAGCGCACGTCTGCCGCGCT
GTTCTCCTCTTCCTCATCTCCGGGCCTTTCGACCTTTAATTAACCACCATGGTGAGCAAGGGCGAGGAGC
TGTTCACCGGGGTGGTGCCCATCCTGGTCGAGCTGGACGGCGACGTAAACGGCCACAGGTTCAGCGTGCG
CGGCGAGGGCGAGGGCGATGCCACCAACGGCAAGCTGACCCTGAAGTTCATCTGCACCTCCGGCGAGCTG
CCCGTGCCCTGGCCCACCCTCGTGACCACCCTGTCTTACGGCGTGCAGTGCTTCGCCCGCTACCCCGACC
ACATGAAGCAGCACGACTTCTTCAAGTCCGCCATGCCCGAAGGCTACGTCCAGGAGCGCACCATCTCCTT
CAAGGACGACGGCAGCTACAGGACCCGCGCCGAGGTGAAGTTCGAGGGCGACACCCTGGTGAACCGCATC
GAGCTGAAGGGCATCGACTTCAAGGAGGACGGCAACATCCTGGGGCACAAGCTGGAGTACAACATGAACG
CTTGGGACGCTTATATCACGGCCGACAAGCAGAAGAACGGCATCAAAGCGAACTTCAAGATCGAGCACAA
CGTCAAGGACGGCGGCGTGCAGCTCGCCGACGCTTACCAGCAGAACACCCCCATCGGCGACGGCTCCGTG
CTGCTGCCTGACAACCACTACCTGAGCTTCCAGAGCAAGCTGTTCAAAGACCCCAACGAGCAGCGCGATC
ACATGGTCCTGCTGGAGTTCGTTACCGCCGCCGGGATAACTCCCGGCATGGACGAGCTGTACAAGTAAGT
TTAAACATCAACCTCTGGATTACAAAATTTGTGAAAGATTGACTGGTATTCTTAACTATGTTGCTCCTTT
TACGCTATGTGGATACGCTGCTTTAATGCCTTTGTATCATGCTATTGCTTCCCGTATGGCTTTCATTTTC
TCCTCCTTGTATAAATCCTGGTTGCTGTCTCTTTATGAGGAGTTGTGGCCCGTTGTCAGGCAACGTGGCG
TGGTGTGCACTGTGTTTGCTGACGCAACCCCCACTGGTTGGGGCATTGCCACCACCTGTCAGCTCCTTTC
CGGGACTTTCGCTTTCCCCCTCCCTATTGCCACGGCGGAACTCATCGCCGCCTGCCTTGCCCGCTGCTGG
ACAGGGGCTCGGCTGTTGGGCACTGACAATTCCGTGGTGTTGTCGGGGAAGCTGACGTCCTTTCCATGGC
TGCTCGCCTGTGTTGCCACCTGGATTCTGCGCGGGACGTCCTTCTGCTACGTCCCTTCGGCCCTCAATCC
AGCGGACCTTCCTTCCCGCGGCCTGCTGCCGGCTCTGCGGCCTCTTCCGCGTCTTCGCCTTCGCCCTCAG
ACGAGTCGGATCTCCCTTTGGGCCGCCTCCCCGCCTGGCCTGCAGGGGTACCTTTAAGACCAATGACTTA
CAAGGCAGCTGTAGATCTTAGCCACTTTTTAAAAGAAAAGAGGGGACTGGAAGGGCTAATTCACTCCCAA
CGAAGACAAGATATCCTTGATCTGTGGATCTACCACACACAAGGCTACTTCCCTGATTAGCAGAACTACA
CACCAGGGCCAGGGGTCAGATATCCACTGACCTTTGGATGGTGCTACAAGCTAGTACCAGTTGAGCCAGA
TAAGGTAGAAGAGGCCAATAAAGGAGAGAACACCAGCTTGTTACACCCTGTGAGCCTGCATGGGATGGAT
GACCCGGAGAGAGAAGTGTTAGAGTGGAGGTTTGACAGCCGCCTAGCATTTCATCACGTGGCCCGAGAGC
TGCATCCGGAGTACTTCAAGAACTGCTGATATCGAGCTTGCTACAAGGGACTTTCCGCTGGGGACTTTCC
AGGGAGGCGTGGCCTGGGCGGGACTGGGGAGTGGCGAGCCCTCAGATCCTGCATATAAGCAGCTGCTTTT
TGCCTGTACTGGGTCTCTCTGGTTAGACCAGATCTGAGCCTGGGAGCTCTCTGGCTAACTAGGGAACCCA
CTGCTTAAGCCTCAATAAAGCTTGCCTTGAGTGCTTCAAGTAGTGTGTGCCCGTCTGTTGTGTGACTCTG
GTAACTAGAGATCCCTCAGACCCTTTTAGTCAGTGTGGAAAATCTCTAGCAGTAGTAGTTCATGTCATCT
TATTATTCAGTATTTATAACTTGCAAAGAAATGAATATCAGAGAGTGAGAGGCCTTGACATTGCTAGCGT
TTTACCGTCGACCTCTAGCTAGAGCTTGGCGTAATCATGGTCATAGCTGTTTCCTGTGTGAAATTGTTAT
CCGCTCACAATTCCACACAACATACGAGCCGGAAGCATAAAGTGTAAAGCCTGGGGTGCCTAATGAGTGA
GCTAACTCACATTAATTGCGTTGCGCTCACTGCCCGCTTTCCAGTCGGGAAACCTGTCGTGCCAGCTGCA
TTAATGAATCGGCCAACGCGCGGGGAGAGGCGGTTTGCGTATTGGGCGCTCTTCCGCTTCCTCGCTCACT
GACTCGCTGCGCTCGGTCGTTCGGCTGCGGCGAGCGGTATCAGCTCACTCAAAGGCGGTAATACGGTTAT
CCACAGAATCAGGGGATAACGCAGGAAAGAACATGTGAGCAAAAGGCCAGCAAAAGGCCAGGAACCGTAA
AAAGGCCGCGTTGCTGGCGTTTTTCCATAGGCTCCGCCCCCCTGACGAGCATCACAAAAATCGACGCTCA
AGTCAGAGGTGGCGAAACCCGACAGGACTATAAAGATACCAGGCGTTTCCCCCTGGAAGCTCCCTCGTGC
GCTCTCCTGTTCCGACCCTGCCGCTTACCGGATACCTGTCCGCCTTTCTCCCTTCGGGAAGCGTGGCGCT
TTCTCATAGCTCACGCTGTAGGTATCTCAGTTCGGTGTAGGTCGTTCGCTCCAAGCTGGGCTGTGTGCAC
GAACCCCCCGTTCAGCCCGACCGCTGCGCCTTATCCGGTAACTATCGTCTTGAGTCCAACCCGGTAAGAC
ACGACTTATCGCCACTGGCAGCAGCCACTGGTAACAGGATTAGCAGAGCGAGGTATGTAGGCGGTGCTAC
AGAGTTCTTGAAGTGGTGGCCTAACTACGGCTACACTAGAAGAACAGTATTTGGTATCTGCGCTCTGCTG
AAGCCAGTTACCTTCGGAAAAAGAGTTGGTAGCTCTTGATCCGGCAAACAAACCACCGCTGGTAGCGGTG
GTTTTTTTGTTTGCAAGCAGCAGATTACGCGCAGAAAAAAAGGATCTCAAGAAGATCCTTTGATCTTTTC
TACGGGGTCTGACGCTCAGTGGAACGAAAACTCACGTTAAGGGATTTTGGTCATGAGATTATCAAAAAGG
ATCTTCACCTAGATCCTTTTAAATTAAAAATGAAGTTTTAAATCAATCTAAAGTATATATGAGTAAACTT
GGTCTGACAGTTACCAATGCTTAATCAGTGAGGCACCTATCTCAGCGATCTGTCTATTTCGTTCATCCAT
AGTTGCCTGACTCCCCGTCGTGTAGATAACTACGATACGGGAGGGCTTACCATCTGGCCCCAGTGCTGCA
ATGATACCGCGAGACCCACGCTCACCGGCTCCAGATTTATCAGCAATAAACCAGCCAGCCGGAAGGGCCG
AGCGCAGAAGTGGTCCTGCAACTTTATCCGCCTCCATCCAGTCTATTAATTGTTGCCGGGAAGCTAGAGT
AAGTAGTTCGCCAGTTAATAGTTTGCGCAACGTTGTTGCCATTGCTACAGGCATCGTGGTGTCACGCTCG
TCGTTTGGTATGGCTTCATTCAGCTCCGGTTCCCAACGATCAAGGCGAGTTACATGATCCCCCATGTTGT
GCAAAAAAGCGGTTAGCTCCTTCGGTCCTCCGATCGTTGTCAGAAGTAAGTTGGCCGCAGTGTTATCACT
CATGGTTATGGCAGCACTGCATAATTCTCTTACTGTCATGCCATCCGTAAGATGCTTTTCTGTGACTGGT
GAGTACTCAACCAAGTCATTCTGAGAATAGTGTATGCGGCGACCGAGTTGCTCTTGCCCGGCGTCAATAC
GGGATAATACCGCGCCACATAGCAGAACTTTAAAAGTGCTCATCATTGGAAAACGTTCTTCGGGGCGAAA
ACTCTCAAGGATCTTACCGCTGTTGAGATCCAGTTCGATGTAACCCACTCGTGCACCCAACTGATCTTCA
GCATCTTTTACTTTCACCAGCGTTTCTGGGTGAGCAAAAACAGGAAGGCAAAATGCCGCAAAAAAGGGAA
TAAGGGCGACACGGAAATGTTGAATACTCATACTCTTCCTTTTTCAATATTATTGAAGCATTTATCAGGG
TTATTGTCTCATGAGCGGATACATATTTGAATGTATTTAGAAAAATAAACAAATAGGGGTTCCGCGCACA
TTTCCCCGAAAAGTGCCACCTGACGTCGACGGATCGGGAGATCAACTTGTTTATTGCAGCTTATAATGGT
TACAAATAAAGCAATAGCATCACAAATTTCACAAATAAAGCATTTTTTTCACTGCATTCTAGTTGTGGTT
TGTCCAAACTCATCAATGTATCTTATCATGTCTGGATCAACTGGATAACTCAAGCTAACCAAAATCATCC
CAAACTTCCCACCCCATACCCTATTACCACTGCCAATTACCTGTGGTTTCATTTACTCTAAACCTGTGAT
TCCTCTGAATTATTTTCATTTTAAAGAAATTGTATTTGTTAAATATGTACTACAAACTTAGTAGT
Features (pLannotate 1.2.2; 22 found; start..end, strand, type, name):
    377..634     +  LTR            5' LTR (truncated): truncated 5' long terminal repeat (LTR) from HIV-1
    681..806     +  misc_feature   HIV-1 Ψ: packaging signal of human immunodeficiency virus type 1
    790..1128    +  CDS            HIV-1 gag (fragment): gag protein from human immunodeficiency virus 1; gag
   1303..1536    +  misc_feature   RRE: The Rev response element (RRE) of HIV-1 allows for Rev-dependent mRNA export from the nucleus to the cytoplasm.
   1913..2013    +  CDS            Rev (fragment): human immunodeficiency virus 1 (HIV-1) Rev protein; rev; enhances nuclear export of unspliced and incompletely spliced viral mRNAs
   2028..2143    +  misc_feature   cPPT/CTS: central polypurine tract and central termination sequence of HIV-1 (lacking the first T)
   2185..2720    +  promoter       mCMV promoter: mouse cytomegalovirus (CMV) immediate early promoter
   3665..3788    +  ncRNA          3' miR-30a: sequence downstream of the 71-nt precursor of the human miR-30a microRNA (Zeng et al., 2002) miRNA
   3802..4301    +  promoter       PGK promoter: mouse phosphoglycerate kinase 1 promoter
   4319..5038    +  CDS            mAmetrine1.1: photostable yellow fluorescent protein with a large Stokes shift, excitable with violet light (Ai et al., 2008)
   5047..5634    +  misc_feature   WPRE: woodchuck hepatitis virus posttranscriptional regulatory element
   5648..6046    +  CDS            nef (fragment): NEF_HV1BR - Experimental evidence at protein level: Swiss-Prot protein existence level 1. Extracellular Nef protein targets CD4(+) T-lymphocytes for apoptosis by interacting with CXCR4 surface receptors (PubMed:14990729). From Human immunodeficiency virus type 1 group M subtype B (isolate BRU/LAI) (HIV-1).
   6094..6351    +  LTR            5' LTR (truncated): truncated 5' long terminal repeat (LTR) from HIV-1
   6504..6520    -  protein_bind   lac operator: The lac repressor binds to the lac operator to inhibit transcription in E. coli. This inhibition can be relieved by adding lactose or isopropyl-β-D-thiogalactopyranoside (IPTG). lac repressor encoded by lacI
   6528..6558    -  promoter       lac promoter: promoter for the E. coli lac operon
   6573..6594    -  protein_bind   CAP binding site: CAP binding activates transcription in the presence of cAMP. E. coli catabolite activator protein
   6607..6699    -  CDS            lacI (fragment): lac repressor; lacI; The lac repressor binds to the lac operator to inhibit transcription in E. coli. This inhibition can be relieved by adding lactose or isopropyl-β-D-thiogalactopyranoside (IPTG).
   6882..7470    -  rep_origin     ori: high-copy-number ColE1/pMB1/pBR322/pUC origin of replication
   7641..8501    -  CDS            AmpR: β-lactamase; bla; confers resistance to ampicillin, carbenicillin, and related antibiotics
   8502..8606    -  promoter       AmpR promoter: bla
   8654..8788    +  polyA_signal   SV40 poly(A) signal: SV40 polyadenylation signal
   8955..329     +  CDS            nef (fragment) (across the origin): NEF_HV1BR - Experimental evidence at protein level: Swiss-Prot protein existence level 1. Extracellular Nef protein targets CD4(+) T-lymphocytes for apoptosis by interacting with CXCR4 surface receptors (PubMed:14990729). From Human immunodeficiency virus type 1 group M subtype B (isolate BRU/LAI) (HIV-1).
