[The description below was written by a language model from this plasmid's Addgene catalogue record and pLannotate feature annotations shown in this document.]
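Description:
LMAPAW is an HIV-1-based lentiviral vector built on the pLVX-Puro backbone that serves as an empty "miR-AB" shRNAmir backbone for RNA interference, paired with an Ametrine fluorescent reporter. In bacteria it is maintained through a high-copy ColE1/pUC-type origin and selected with ampicillin via the β-lactamase gene. Remnants of the lac promoter/operator region and an SV40 poly(A) signal lie in the plasmid backbone outside the viral unit.

The transfer cassette is flanked by two annotated HIV-1 LTR segments and carries the usual cis-acting lentiviral elements: the Ψ packaging signal with a partial gag sequence, the Rev response element for Rev-dependent nuclear export of the genomic RNA, and the cPPT/CTS, which aids nuclear import and transduction. Short nef, Rev and gag fragments are annotated as leftover viral sequence rather than functional genes. Inside the vector, a mouse CMV immediate-early promoter drives the synthetic miR-AB cassette. The feature table annotates only the 3' miR-30a flanking sequence, leaving roughly 900 nt between the promoter and this flank unannotated, so the exact contents of the microRNA scaffold and any stuffer or cloning region cannot be read from the record. The catalogue lists BamHI and ApaI as the cloning sites for this insert. Downstream, a mouse PGK promoter independently expresses mAmetrine1.1, a violet-excitable yellow fluorescent protein with a large Stokes shift, followed by a WPRE to enhance transcript expression. No puromycin resistance gene is annotated despite the backbone name.

The design allows a microRNA-embedded shRNA to be transcribed by Pol II while transduced cells are marked by Ametrine. According to the associated publication title, it belongs to a toolkit for multicolor-barcoded multiplex RNAi at the single-cell level.
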