Addgene plasmid #205652: LMAPAW
Purpose: shRNAmir backbone for RNA interference, with Ametrine reporter
Depositing lab: Dapeng Wang. Depositing organization: Shandong Medical and Pharmaceutical University. Publication: miR-AB, a miRNA-based shRNA viral toolkit for multicolor-barcoded multiplex RNAi at a single-cell level. Wang D, Xiu J, Zhao J, Luo J. EMBO Rep. 2022 Apr 5;23(4):e53691. doi: 10.15252/embr.202153691. Epub 2022 Feb 24. PubMed 35201651.
Backbone
  Vector backbone: pLVX-Puro
  Backbone manufacturer: Clontech
  Vector type: Lentiviral
Growth in bacteria
  Bacterial resistance: Ampicillin, 100 μg/mL
  Growth temperature: 37°C
  Growth strain: NEB Stable
  Copy number: High Copy
Gene/Insert
  Gene/Insert name: miR-AB
  Species: Synthetic
  Promoter: mCMV
  Cloning method: Restriction Enzyme; 5′ cloning site BamHI (unknown if destroyed); 3′ cloning site ApaI (unknown if destroyed)
  Sequencing primers: 3′ PGK Reverse: GCCAGAGGCCACTTGTGTAG
Terms and licenses: Academic/Nonprofit Terms; Industry Terms: Not Available to Industry
How to cite: LMAPAW was a gift from Dapeng Wang (Addgene plasmid # 205652 ; http://n2t.net/addgene:205652 ; RRID:Addgene_205652)
